>Addgene plasmid #176718 | pYCTK014 | addgene full sequence | sequence record 351560 | Addgene NGS Result
TTTTGCTCACATGTTCTTTCCTGCGTTATCCCCTGATTCTGTGGATAACCGTAGTCGGTCTCATATGAAA
TTAACTGTTTTTTGGACTGCTTTTCTATCATTCTTGACTACTTTTATTGTTACTGCAAGTGCTGCTCCAG
TTGCAGATTCAGCAAATGATGGTTCTGTTAATATTCCAGCTGAATCTATTATTGGTTTTTTGGATTTGTC
TGATTCTAAAGATGCTACTTTGGTTCCTGTTTCTAATGGTACTCATTCTGGTTTCTTATTTTTAAATTCT
ACAATTTTATCTCAAGCTTCTACTGAAAGTTTGAAAAAAAGATCTGCTCAACCATGGAGATGGTTGTCTT
TAAGAGCTGGTGAAGCTTTGCATAAAAGAGAAGCTGATGCTGAAGCTGATCCATGGCAATGGTTATCTTT
AAGAGCTGGTGAAGCATTACATAAGAGAGAGGCAGAAGCTGCACCTTGGTCATGGTTATCATTAAGAGCA
GGTGAAGCTTTACATAAAAGAAATGCTAATGCAGAAGCTGAGGCAGCACCATGGAGGTGGCTGTCATTGA
GGGCAGGCGAAGCCTTACACAAAAGGGAAGCCGATGCAGCTCCTTGGAGATGGCTATCTTTGAGAGCTGG
TGAGGCTTTACATTAAGGATCCTGAGACCAGACCAATAAAAAACGCCCGGCGGCAACCGAGCGTTCTGAA
CAAATCCAGATGGAGTTCTGAGGTCATTACTGGATCTATCAACAGGAGTCCAAGCGAGCTCGATATCAAA
TTACGCCCCGCCCTGCCACTCATCGCAGTACTGTTGTAATTCATTAAGCATTCTGCCGACATGGAAGCCA
TCACAAACGGCATGATGAACCTGAATCGCCAGCGGCATCAGCACCTTGTCGCCTTGCGTATAATATTTGC
CCATGGTGAAAACGGGGGCGAAGAAGTTGTCCATATTGGCCACGTTTAAATCAAAACTGGTGAAACTCAC
CCAGGGATTGGCTGAAACGAAAAACATATTCTCAATAAACCCTTTAGGGAAATAGGCCAGGTTTTCACCG
TAACACGCCACATCTTGCGAATATATGTGTAGAAACTGCCGGAAATCGTCGTGGTATTCACTCCAGAGCG
ATGAAAACGTTTCAGTTTGCTCATGGAAAACGGTGTAACAAGGGTGAACACTATCCCATATCACCAGCTC
ACCGTCTTTCATTGCCATACGAAATTCCGGATGAGCATTCATCAGGCGGGCAAGAATGTGAATAAAGGCC
GGATAAAACTTGTGCTTATTTTTCTTTACGGTCTTTAAAAAGGCCGTAATATCCAGCTGAACGGTCTGGT
TATAGGTACATTGAGCAACTGACTGAAATGCCTCAAAATGTTCTTTACGATGCCATTGGGATATATCAAC
GGTGGTATATCCAGTGATTTTTTTCTCCATTTTAGCTTCCTTAGCTCCTGAAAATCTCGATAACTCAAAA
AATACGCCCGGTAGTGATCTTATTTCATTATGGTGAAAGTTGGAACCTCTTACGTGCCCGATCAATCATG
ACCAAAATCCCTTAACGTGAGTTTTCGTTCCACTGAGCGTCAGACCCCGTAGAAAAGATCAAAGGATCTT
CTTGAGATCCTTTTTTTCTGCGCGTAATCTGCTGCTTGCAAACAAAAAAACCACCGCTACCAGCGGTGGT
TTGTTTGCCGGATCAAGAGCTACCAACTCTTTTTCCGAAGGTAACTGGCTTCAGCAGAGCGCAGATACCA
AATACTGTTCTTCTAGTGTAGCCGTAGTTAGGCCACCACTTCAAGAACTCTGTAGCACCGCCTACATACC
TCGCTCTGCTAATCCTGTTACCAGTGGCTGCTGCCAGTGGCGATAAGTCGTGTCTTACCGGGTTGGACTC
AAGACGATAGTTACCGGATAAGGCGCAGCGGTCGGGCTGAACGGGGGGTTCGTGCACACAGCCCAGCTTG
GAGCGAACGACCTACACCGAACTGAGATACCTACAGCGTGAGCTATGAGAAAGCGCCACGCTTCCCGAAG
GGAGAAAGGCGGACAGGTATCCGGTAAGCGGCAGGGTCGGAACAGGAGAGCGCACGAGGGAGCTTCCAGG
GGGAAACGCCTGGTATCTTTATAGTCCTGTCGGGTTTCGCCACCTCTGACTTGAGCGTCGATTTTTGTGA
TGCTCGTCAGGGGGGCGGAGCCTATGGAAAAACGCCAGCAACGCGGCCTTTTTACGGTTCCTGGCCTTTT
GCTGGCC
Features (pLannotate 1.2.2; 5 found; start..end, strand, type, name):
      1..53      +  rep_origin     RSF ori (fragment): Plasmids containing the RSF 1030 origin of replication can be propagated in E. coli cells that contain additional plasmids with compatible origins.
    666..700     -  terminator     lambda t0 terminator: minimal transcription terminator from phage lambda (Scholtissek and Grosse, 1987)
    774..1430    -  CDS            cat: CAT_ECOLX - Experimental evidence at protein level: Swiss-Prot protein existence level 1. This enzyme is an effector of chloramphenicol resistance in bacteria. From Escherichia coli. This protein is used as a marker in many commonly used cloning vectors, such as pACYC184.
   1431..1528    -  promoter       cat promoter: promoter of the E. coli cat gene encoding chloramphenicol acetyltransferase
   1612..2200    +  rep_origin     ori: high-copy-number ColE1/pMB1/pBR322/pUC origin of replication
