[The description below was written by a language model from this plasmid's Addgene catalogue record and pLannotate feature annotations shown in this document.]
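Description:
pYCTK014 is a level 0 (L0) part plasmid from a Golden Gate toolkit for engineering cell-cell communication in Saccharomyces cerevisiae. It is built on the pYTK001 part-entry backbone and classed as a synthetic biology vector. It carries mfalpha1Lm, the alpha-factor mating pheromone gene of the yeast Lachancea mirantina, codon-optimized for expression in S. cerevisiae. The insert was placed into the backbone by Golden Gate assembly through BsmBI sites that were destroyed in the process, and the resulting plasmid remains Golden Gate compatible, so the part can be lifted out and combined with other toolkit parts in higher-level assemblies.

The 2,247 nt sequence is annotated only for bacterial maintenance functions. These are a ColE1/pUC-type origin of replication, a chloramphenicol acetyltransferase (cat) gene with its own promoter for chloramphenicol selection in E. coli, and a lambda t0 terminator downstream of the marker. A short match to the RSF origin is also called, but as a 53 nt fragment it is unlikely to represent a functional second origin. The catalogue lists the plasmid as low copy, whereas the annotation tool labels the origin as a high-copy type, and the record does not resolve this difference. The pheromone insert itself is not annotated in the feature table and presumably lies in the unannotated region. No yeast promoter, terminator, selection marker or yeast origin is recorded, which fits a storage plasmid for a single part rather than an expression vector.

Within the toolkit the gene serves as a "sender" part. Once assembled into a yeast expression unit, it would let an engineered strain secrete the L. mirantina pheromone as a signal to other cells, supporting construction of multicellular yeast networks.
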