Addgene plasmid #176718: pYCTK014
Purpose: The plasmid is part of a GG toolkit for cell-cell communication in S. cerevisiae. This plasmid is an L0 part plasmid and contains the alpha-factor gene of Lachancea mirantina (sender part).
Depositing lab: Victor Sourjik. Depositing organization: Max Planck Institute for Terrestrial Microbiology. Publication: Construction of multicellular yeast networks using the communication toolkit with variable specificity and attenuation. Krink N, Loechner AC, Anders A, Kahnt J, Rensing S, Hochberg G, Sourjik V. bioRxiv 2021 10.1101/2021.09.27.462023.
Backbone
  Vector backbone: pYTK001
  Vector type: Synthetic Biology
Growth in bacteria
  Bacterial resistance: Chloramphenicol, 25 μg/mL
  Growth temperature: 37°C
  Growth strain: DH5alpha
  Copy number: Low Copy
Gene/Insert
  Gene/Insert name: mfalpha1Lm
  Species: Lachancea mirantina
  Mutation: Codon-optimized for expression in S. cerevisiae
  Cloning method: Restriction Enzyme; 5′ cloning site BsmBI (destroyed during cloning); 3′ cloning site BsmBI (destroyed during cloning)
  Sequencing primers: 5′ CCTGGCCTTTTGCTGGCC; 3′ CCAGTAATGACCTCAGAACTC
Terms and licenses: Academic/Nonprofit Terms; Industry Terms: Not Available to Industry
Depositor comments: The gene was codon-optimized for expression in S. cervisiae and cloned into the vector using Goden Gate. The plasmid is Golden Gate Cloning compatible. Please visit https://doi.org/10.1101/2021.09.27.462023 for bioRxiv preprint.
How to cite: pYCTK014 was a gift from Victor Sourjik (Addgene plasmid # 176718 ; http://n2t.net/addgene:176718 ; RRID:Addgene_176718)
