>Addgene plasmid #176718 | pYCTK014 | depositor partial sequence | sequence record 342485 | mfalpha1Lm
ATGAAATTAACTGTTTTTTGGACTGCTTTTCTATCATTCTTGACTACTTTTATTGTTACTGCAAGTGCTG
CTCCAGTTGCAGATTCAGCAAATGATGGTTCTGTTAATATTCCAGCTGAATCTATTATTGGTTTTTTGGA
TTTGTCTGATTCTAAAGATGCTACTTTGGTTCCTGTTTCTAATGGTACTCATTCTGGTTTCTTATTTTTA
AATTCTACAATTTTATCTCAAGCTTCTACTGAAAGTTTGAAAAAAAGATCTGCTCAACCATGGAGATGGT
TGTCTTTAAGAGCTGGTGAAGCTTTGCATAAAAGAGAAGCTGATGCTGAAGCTGATCCATGGCAATGGTT
ATCTTTAAGAGCTGGTGAAGCATTACATAAGAGAGAGGCAGAAGCTGCACCTTGGTCATGGTTATCATTA
AGAGCAGGTGAAGCTTTACATAAAAGAAATGCTAATGCAGAAGCTGAGGCAGCACCATGGAGGTGGCTGT
CATTGAGGGCAGGCGAAGCCTTACACAAAAGGGAAGCCGATGCAGCTCCTTGGAGATGGCTATCTTTGAG
AGCTGGTGAGGCTTTACATTAA
